>Addgene plasmid #20461 | pWZL Neo Myr Flag CKS1B | addgene partial sequence | sequence record 26284 | 20461 with pWZL-Fwd
CTCCTTCTCTAGGCGCCGGCCGGATCCAGAATTCGCCACCATGGGGTCTTCAAAATCTAAACCAAAGGAC
CCCAGCCAGCGCCGGCGCAGGATCCGAGGTTACCTTGACTACAAAGACGATGACGACAAGCAATTGACAA
GTTTGTACAAAAAAGTTGGC
[237 nt withheld, positions 161-397]
TGCCCAACTTTCTTGTACAAAGTGGTTTGATCTAGTCGACCAATTCCGGTTATTTTCCACCATATTGCCG
TCTTTTGGCAATGTGAGGGCCCGGAAACCTGGCCCTGTCTTCTTGACGAGCATTCCTAGGGGTCTTTCCC
CTCTCGCCAAAGGAATGCAAGGTCTGTTGAATGTCGTGAAGGAAGCAGTTCCTCTGGAAGCTTCTTGAAG
ACAAACAACGTCTGTAGCGACCCTTTGCNNCAGCGGAACCCCCCACCTGGCGACAGGTGCCTCTGCGGCC
AAAAGCCACGTGTATAANATACACCTGCAAAGGNGGCACAACCCCAGTGCCNCGTTGTGAGTTG
