[The description below was written by a language model from this plasmid's Addgene catalogue record.]
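Description:
pWZL Neo Myr Flag CKS1B is a retroviral mammalian expression plasmid built on the Gateway-compatible destination vector pWZL-Neo-Myr-Flag-DEST. It is propagated in bacteria under ampicillin selection, using a recombination-deficient strain to limit rearrangement between the repeated retroviral sequences. Transduced mammalian cells are selected with G418 through the vector's neomycin resistance marker. The copy number is listed as unknown. No feature table accompanies the entry, so the promoter driving the insert, the origin of replication and the exact arrangement of the viral elements are not stated in the record.

The insert is the human CKS1B open reading frame (CDC28 protein kinase regulatory subunit 1B). It was first cloned into a Gateway entry vector and then transferred into the destination backbone by an LR recombination reaction. This places the ORF in frame behind two backbone-encoded N-terminal elements. The first is a myristoylation signal, which directs lipid modification and so targets the fusion protein to membranes, a common strategy for promoting activation of signalling proteins. The second is a Flag epitope for detection or immunoprecipitation. The depositor notes that this clone encodes a very short isoform of only 66 amino acids. Gene identity has been verified, but the insert has not been fully sequenced for minor mutations.

The construct belongs to a library of myristoylated, Flag-tagged kinase and kinase-related ORFs assembled for a study using integrative genomic approaches to identify breast cancer oncogenes. Its expected use is production of retrovirus for stable, selectable expression of membrane-targeted CKS1B in mammalian cells, for example in gain-of-function screens.
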