Addgene plasmid #20461: pWZL Neo Myr Flag CKS1B
Depositing lab: William Hahn & Jean Zhao. Depositing organization: Dana-Farber Cancer Institute. Publication: Integrative Genomic Approaches Identify IKBKE as a Breast Cancer Oncogene (Kinase Library Clones). Boehm JS, Zhao JJ, Yao J, Kim SY, Firestein R, Dunn IF, Sjostrom SK, Garraway LA, Weremowicz S, Richardson AL, Greulich H, Stewart CJ, Mulvey LA, Shen RR, Ambrogio L, Hirozane-Kishikawa T, Hill DE, Vidal M, Meyerson M, Grenier JK, Hinkle G, Root DE, Roberts TM, Lander ES, Polyak K, Hahn WC. Cell. 2007 Jun 15. 129(6):1065-1079. 10.1016/j.cell.2007.03.052 PubMed 17574021.
Backbone
  Vector backbone: pWZL-Neo-Myr-Flag-DEST
  Backbone manufacturer: William Hahn Lab (available at Addgene, #15300)
  Vector type: Mammalian Expression, Retroviral
  Selectable markers: Neomycin (select with G418)
Growth in bacteria
  Bacterial resistance: Ampicillin, 100 μg/mL
  Growth temperature: 37°C
  Growth strain: Stbl3
  Growth instructions: Stbl3 cells to prevent recombination.
  Copy number: Unknown
Gene/Insert
  Gene/Insert name: CKS1B (alt name: CDC28 protein kinase regulatory subunit 1B)
  Species: H. sapiens (human)
  GenBank ID: NM_001826
  Entrez Gene: CKS1B (a.k.a. CKS1, PNAS-16, PNAS-18, ckshs1)
  Tag / fusion protein: Myr (N terminal on backbone); Flag (N terminal on backbone)
  Cloning method: Gateway Cloning
  Sequencing primers: 5′ pWZL-Fwd (GAA CCT CCT CGT TCG ACC); 3′ pWZL-Rev (TTC CGG GCC CTC ACA TTG)
Resource information
  A portion of this plasmid was derived from a plasmid made by: 1-A1
Terms and licenses: Academic/Nonprofit Terms; Industry Terms: Not Available to Industry
Depositor comments: ORFs were cloned into Gateway compatible pEntry vectors. An LR recombination reaction was performed to move the ORF to pWZL-Neo-Myr-Flag DEST such that the ORF would have 5' myristoylation and flag tags. This plasmid is part of a kinase library, and the gene has been verified, but has not been fully sequenced for minor mutations. Please see the following link for plasmids from this article that are not part of the kinase library http://www.addgene.org/pubmed/17574021 Very short isoform, only 66aa long.
How to cite: pWZL Neo Myr Flag CKS1B was a gift from William Hahn & Jean Zhao (Addgene plasmid # 20461 ; http://n2t.net/addgene:20461 ; RRID:Addgene_20461)
